Addgene plasmid #46038: pMM290
Depositing lab: Raymond Monnat. Depositing organization: University of Washington. Publication: The Werner syndrome protein has separable recombination and survival functions. Swanson C, Saintigny Y, Emond MJ, Monnat RJ Jr. DNA Repair (Amst). 2004 May 4;3(5):475-82. 10.1016/j.dnarep.2004.01.002 PubMed 15084309.
Backbone
  Vector backbone: pBI
  Backbone manufacturer: Clontech
  Total vector size (bp): 11707
  Modifications to backbone: insertion of polylinker containing Bsp1D1 and XhoI sites
  Vector type: Mammalian Expression ; TRE, bidirectional promoter
  Selectable markers: Puromycin
Growth in bacteria
  Bacterial resistance: Ampicillin, 100 μg/mL
  Growth temperature: 37°C
  Growth strain: DH5alpha
  Copy number: Low Copy
Gene/Insert
  Gene/Insert name: WRN (alt names: Werner syndrome, RecQ helicase-like; RECQ3; RECQL2)
  Species: H. sapiens (human)
  Insert size (bp): 4514
  Mutation: S2G introduced during cloning
  GenBank ID: NM_000553.4
  Entrez Gene: WRN (a.k.a. RECQ3, RECQL2, RECQL3)
  Promoter: CMV
  Tag / fusion protein: 5x myc (N terminal on insert)
  Cloning method: Restriction Enzyme; 5′ cloning site BspD1 (not destroyed); 3′ cloning site Xho1 (not destroyed)
  Sequencing primers: 5′ Unknown
Terms and licenses: Academic/Nonprofit Terms; Industry Terms: Not Available to Industry
Depositor comments: Bidirectional vector expresses WRN and GFP at similar expression levels. In the associated article, cells were transiently transfected with this plasmid together with a tTA transactivator plasmid (Gossen, 1992). This is a mammalian expression vector for catalytically active human WRN protein. lt was constructed from pBI, a Clontech plasmid with a bi-directional promoter+ TRE backbone, modified by insertion of a polylinker containing BspD1 and Xhol sites followed by insertion of myc-WRN WT. Vector backbone is pMM286, myc-WRN WT came from DspD1-Xhol fragment from pMM229. The WRN sequence in this plasmid contains a number of variations from the WTWRN sequence (NM_000553.4). These polymorphisms are either silent or do not to alter the function of the WRN protein. *The A>G nucleotide change at position 235 was introduced into the WRN sequence during the cloning to generate myc epitope-tagged WRN. The subsequent amino acid change (S2G) does not appear to have any functional consequence on the WRN problem.
How to cite: pMM290 was a gift from Raymond Monnat (Addgene plasmid # 46038 ; http://n2t.net/addgene:46038 ; RRID:Addgene_46038)
