[The description below was written by a language model from this plasmid's Addgene catalogue record and pLannotate feature annotations shown in this document.]
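Description:
pMM290 is a tetracycline-regulated mammalian expression plasmid built on a modified form of Clontech's pBI bidirectional vector, into which a polylinker carrying BspDI and XhoI sites was first inserted. It is propagated in E. coli through a ColE1/pUC-type origin with ampicillin resistance (the catalogue nevertheless lists it as low copy). It also carries a puromycin N-acetyltransferase cassette driven by the SV40 enhancer/early promoter for selection in mammalian cells. The catalogue gives a size of about 11.7 kb, which agrees closely with the depositor's full sequence.

The core of the construct is a tetracycline response element with seven tetO repeats, flanked on each side by a minimal CMV promoter facing outward. This is why the record lists the promoter as CMV. One arm drives full-length human WRN, the Werner syndrome RecQ helicase/exonuclease, fused at its N terminus to five copies of the myc epitope. The other arm drives GFP (S65T), followed by a rabbit β-globin intron and polyadenylation signal. Because both arms respond to the same TRE, WRN and GFP are reported to be expressed at similar levels, so fluorescence can mark transfected, expressing cells. Transcription requires a Tet transactivator supplied separately; in the associated study, cells were transiently co-transfected with a tTA plasmid.

The WRN insert encodes catalytically active protein. It carries an S2G change introduced while adding the myc tag, plus several polymorphisms relative to the reference transcript, all described by the depositor as silent or without functional consequence. The plasmid was used in work on the separable recombination and cell-survival functions of WRN.
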