Features (pLannotate 1.2.2; 28 found; start..end, strand, type, name):
    677..4972    -  CDS            WRN (sequence partly withheld): WRN_HUMAN - Also known as RECQ3, RECQL2. Experimental evidence at protein level: Swiss-Prot protein existence level 1. Multifunctional enzyme that has both magnesium and ATP- dependent DNA-helicase activity and 3'->5' exonuclease activity towards double-stranded DNA with a 5'-overhang. Has no nuclease activity towards single-stranded DNA or blunt-ended double-stranded DNA. Binds preferentially to DNA substrates containing alternate secondary structures, such as replication forks and Holliday junctions. May play an important role in the dissociation of joint DNA molecules that can arise as prod
   5003..5032    -  CDS            Myc: Myc (human c-Myc proto-oncogene) epitope tag
   5042..5071    -  CDS            Myc: Myc (human c-Myc proto-oncogene) epitope tag
   5081..5110    -  CDS            Myc: Myc (human c-Myc proto-oncogene) epitope tag
   5120..5149    -  CDS            Myc: Myc (human c-Myc proto-oncogene) epitope tag
   5159..5188    -  CDS            Myc: Myc (human c-Myc proto-oncogene) epitope tag
   5284..5329    -  promoter       TRE3GV promoter (fragment): 3rd-generation Tet-responsive promoter that can be activated by binding of Tet-On® 3G, optimized for retroviral and lentiviral vectors
   5343..5613    +  protein_bind   tetracycline response element: contains seven copies of the tetracycline operator tetO tetracycline repressor TetR
   5624..5641    +  misc_feature   MCS (fragment): pUC18/19 multiple cloning site
   5646..5683    +  promoter       minimal CMV promoter: human cytomegalovirus (CMV) immediate early promoter
   5783..5806    +  misc_feature   MCS (fragment): pBluescript multiple cloning site
   5814..6527    +  CDS            GFP (S65T): GFP (S65T) is a basic (constitutively fluorescent) green fluorescent protein published in 1995, derived from Aequorea victoria.
   6583..7155    +  intron         β-globin intron: intron from rabbit β-globin gene
   7159..7281    +  CDS            HBB: HBB_COLGU - Experimental evidence at transcript level: Swiss-Prot protein existence level 2. Involved in oxygen transport from the lung to the various peripheral tissues. From Colobus guereza (Mantled guereza) (Eastern black-and-white colobus monkey).
   7352..7407    +  polyA_signal   β-globin poly(A) signal: rabbit β-globin polyadenylation signal (Gil and Proudfoot, 1987)
   7733..7786    -  CDS            lacI (fragment): lac repressor; lacI; The lac repressor binds to the lac operator to inhibit transcription in E. coli. This inhibition can be relieved by adding lactose or isopropyl-β-D-thiogalactopyranoside (IPTG).
   7969..8557    -  rep_origin     ori: high-copy-number ColE1/pMB1/pBR322/pUC origin of replication
   8728..9588    -  CDS            AmpR: β-lactamase; bla; confers resistance to ampicillin, carbenicillin, and related antibiotics
   9589..9693    -  promoter       AmpR promoter: bla
   9829..9927    +  CDS            str (fragment): STR_KLEPN - Protein inferred from homology: Swiss-Prot protein existence level 3. The aminoglycoside phosphotransferases achieve inactivation of their antibiotic substrates by phosphorylation. From Klebsiella pneumoniae.
   9930..10001   +  CDS            str (fragment): STR_KLEPN - Protein inferred from homology: Swiss-Prot protein existence level 3. The aminoglycoside phosphotransferases achieve inactivation of their antibiotic substrates by phosphorylation. From Klebsiella pneumoniae.
  10018..10101   +  CDS            large T antigen (fragment): large T antigen from SV40 (simian virus 40)
  10146..10229   -  CDS            large T antigen (fragment): large T antigen from SV40 (simian virus 40)
  10238..10303   -  CDS            dmpM (fragment): DMPM_STRAD - Protein inferred from homology: Swiss-Prot protein existence level 3. From Streptomyces alboniger.
  10353..10952   -  CDS            PuroR: puromycin N-acetyltransferase; pac from Streptomyces alboniger; confers resistance to puromycin
  11023..11044   +  misc_feature   MCS (fragment): pUC18/19 multiple cloning site
  11045..11402   -  promoter       SV40 promoter: SV40 enhancer and early promoter
  11406..11630   -  polyA_signal   bGH poly(A) signal: bovine growth hormone polyadenylation signal
>Addgene plasmid #46038 | pMM290 | depositor full sequence | sequence record 64900 | pMM290 sequence 11731 bps
TCGAGTTTTTTTTTTTTTTTTTTTTATGAAAAACATTGTTTTATTACTTGAAAAATAATAGAAATTGTAT
ATAAAATACAAAATATACACTTGCCTAGTGCAATTGGTCTCCATTTTACATTTTTTACATGTTTTTTCCC
TATTTAATGGCACCCAAAATGCGGTTTCATTTTCACTGCCCTGGTCAACTAATACCATTTAACAACGTAT
TTAAGAACTTCTTCAAAAGACAGTAAAAACAATTTGTAAAATAACTATGCTTTCTTACATTTACAAAACA
GAATTTTGATAATATATGAATATTTTATATCACATAATTACCATGTAACTACTAATCTGTTATCTATATC
AAATCAGAGCACATAACATTTTCCAAATACACTGTTTTAATAAAGAGATTAGAAAACAGGACAGTAACAG
TTTCTTAAAGCAATCTTACAGGAAGTCTAATTTAATATTCTGTTAGGTGATGTACTCACGTAGGCTCCCA
GAAGACCCAGAAACTACATGAATTGCGGAAGGCTGATTTAAGATGCCAGTTCTTCAATAAACAGTGAACT
TTGTAATTAGAATGATTTTTAAGCCAAAATACTACTCCTTACTCTTCAGAAATAAAATATAGCTATCCTC
TTATAATACAGCAAGAAACATAATTGTTCTGGTAATTGCCAGCTTAACTAAAAAGACCTCCCCTTTTCGT
TTTGTCCATTAATTTCTTGCTGGTATCACTTCCTTTGGCAAACCACACAGGTAATCGTCTCTTTCTCTCT
GCAGATGAAGTCTCAGTATTGATGCCTACTTCTTCCTTGCTTCTCTTAGAACTTGAACAGATCTCTTCAG
AACCGGGAAAACATCTCCTTTTGTTGACATCACATGAAGGTTGAAGTCCACTGTCAGGACCATGTTTAAG
GATCTCAATTGCCATGTGGATAAGGTACGTGTCAATGTTTTCAGGAACTAACATTCTGATTAGGCTAATT
TTACTCATATCTGAGTTGACGGGAGGGTTTCGGATAACATCAGCAATAATCTTCTGAACCTCTGGAGTCA
GGCCTGCTCGCTCCAAATCAAGGGGGCAGCCAGCTTTCACCGCTTGGGATAAGTGCATGCCAATTGTCAT
GAGAGGCAGAATCCTGCTCTCAGCTATGCTCTTCAAAGGCATCTTCTTTTCTTGGAATAAAGAGTATGTG
ATGGCCATAGACTGTGAAAGTGTGCATATTTTATTTTTTGCTACCAGACTCGTCTTCTGTTCTTCTTGAG
GTTTTGTACTTGAAAAGAGGTCTGTCTGAACACTATTTGTTTGGCAGAAATGTTTGATGACTTCCAACAG
AGGGGCCAACATGGCAGCTTTGCCTTCAGAAACACCATCAATCCTTTTTACGTTTTCAACCGTAGTTGGT
CTCATTTTGGCCATATCCACCAGTATCTTGTTTGTTGCCAGAATAGCTGGGGGAACATCCATTTTATTGG
CATGTTTCTGCCTAGCTTCTACCAATTTGCCATATAACACAATCTGAGTCTCCTGCTCTTGTGCCGAAAT
AACAGGCTGTGAGGAACTGTAAGCTTTTTCTGGTGACTGTACCATGATACTTTTTTTAGAAATGTTACTC
CCAGAAGAAATCTTATCACATGGTTTATAAGAATATAACTTCTCCAAGTTAGACTTCTTCTCTGTACTTA
ATTCAACTGGTACTTGATTATAACAATGCTCTTTGGTGCCCGAAGATACAGTTTTCGAACTAGGCAGAAG
CAACTTCTTTGGACACAATTCTTCATTAGCTTGAAGGATGAGGCTCTGAGATTCTGTATTAGCTTTATGA
AGCCAATTTCTACCCTTTTTCGTAAGGGCGCAAATCTTCATAAATTTGTTATACCGAGAAACTTCTACCA
AGAATCCCTCAGTGATCAGCTGACGGGAAAAAGCCTTCCACCAACTCTCTGTTTGATCCTTGCCAGTGCC
AAATAAACTGTGCCTGCGATATTGATCGGCAAGACGCTGAGAATTAGATCCTCGGAGAAATAAAATTGGA
AGCCCAATTCCAAATTTTTCGCCTAAGATGTCCACAGCAGACAAAAGCTTAAATGCTTGTGGACCAAAGT
CCCAGGATGTATCCTCTGAGTCATCCATGGAATA
[1341 nt withheld, positions 2135-3475]
TCTTTCCATTTTTAAGCATTTAGAATGAGTTGGTTCTACCGTGCCACTATTGAGGTTTTCTAAAGACTTA
AGCATCTCCATTTCTAAATCTTCATCACTCTCAATTACATAGGACGTATCGTTTTCATTATCATTGGGAG
ATAAATGCTTAAGCATCTCCATTTCTAAATCTTCATCACTCTCAATTACATAGGACGTATCGTTTTCATT
ATCATTGGGAGATAAATGCTCAGTAGATTTATAAGCAATATCACTAAGATATTCTTCCTGAGACTGCTGT
TCCAAAATTTGGAGTTCATGTTCTGTAATATCTAACGACATCAAACAAGCTCTTTCCATATTCTCTTTCA
ATTTGTTGTCTTCTACTCCATCTTCAAATCCATCTTCTTTTCGTTCCACTTTATTTCCAAGTACATCTTC
TCCATCATGTTTAGCTAAATGATCAAGTGTTGGGTCCCATGTTTCATCTTCAACGTGAATTAAAACTTCA
TGTTCTCTAATTTGTTTCTGTTGTACTCCCCCAGTAGTTGAATCTTCAAAGGATAATAAGTTTAAATTAT
TGCTGGGCCTCAGTTCAGTCTCAATGTTAGTAGACCCAATTATCATCCTCCTCAGTGAATATAGATTTTC
TGAAATATCCTTTAGTAAGATAGAAACCCTCCGTGGGTTTTCCAATTTACTGAAAGCATGAGGAAGATGC
TTAGCCAGATCCATCACTTCCTCAGAGATTGAAGTCAACTGTTTGTTCATGTCGCTAAGTAGGATTTCTT
CCTCTTTATTTATAGCAAACCTTTGCACAGTATCATCCAAAATCTCTAAATTTCGGTAAATAATAAAACC
AGCATAAGCATCAGTGGCTGCATACAGTTTCTGGTCCTCAGTGAGAGGAAATTTACTCCAATTGCTACAG
CGGATAGACTTGTCTTTCAGGAGCTGTTTACCTAAGAGGTGTTTAACCAGACTGTTAAGGCTCCAGGTCT
CTGTACATTTCAGCTTTTTATTGGCAACATCTGTCAACTCCACAAAATTCTTCAATTTGATATCAAAGTC
ACGTAGAAGTTTCCACTGATCTCCTTCAATTCCTACACCTGCCTTTTTAACTGCTTTATTTTCAAGCAAC
ATTTTTAATCCCTGGGGAAAAACTGACATGGAAGAAACGTGGAACAAGTAACATTTGCTCTCAGAAACAC
ACAACTGAATTAGTGCAACTTTGCCAAGTTTCCCTCTGTTGTATAATGGTGGCCACTCCATGTCAAATCC
CACCACATCCCCATCTGATAGACTCATGCTAATATCTTCTGACAGGAAAGAGCAATCACTAGCATCGTAA
CTATACACAATGGATCCAGTGAATTCTAAGAAGGGGAGGTCATCTTCAAAAACACTCTTCCGAACACATG
CCTTTCTTTCTTCTACAGCACATCTTTTATTCTGCACATTCATCCATTCAGGACATTTTCGCTGCTGTGC
AGTTGTTTCCAATTTTTTTTCACCCATGGTGAGGTCGCCCAAGCTCTCCATTTCATTCAAGTCCTCTTCA
GAAATGAGCTTTTGCTCCATTTCATTCAAGTCCTCTTCAGAAATGAGCTTTTGCTCCATTTCATTCAAGT
CCTCTTCAGAAATGAGCTTTTGCTCCATTTCATTCAAGTCCTCTTCAGAAATGAGCTTTTGCTCCATTTC
ATTCAAGTCCTCTTCAGAAATGAGCTTTTGCTCCATAGCTTTAAATCGATTCCTGCAGGAATTCGGGGCC
GCGGAGGCTGGATCGGTCCCGGTGTCTTCTATGGAGGTCAAAACAGCGTGGATGGCGTCTCCAGGCGATC
TGACGGTTCACTAAACGAGCTCTGCTTATATAGGTCGAGTTTACCACTCCCTATCAGTGATAGAGAAAAG
TGAAAGTCGAGTTTACCACTCCCTATCAGTGATAGAGAAAAGTGAAAGTCGAGTTTACCACTCCCTATCA
GTGATAGAGAAAAGTGAAAGTCGAGTTTACCACTCCCTATCAGTGATAGAGAAAAGTGAAAGTCGAGTTT
ACCACTCCCTATCAGTGATAGAGAAAAGTGAAAGTCGAGTTTACCACTCCCTATCAGTGATAGAGAAAAG
TGAAAGTCGAGTTTACCACTCCCTATCAGTGATAGAGAAAAGTGAAAGTCGAGCTCGGTACCCGGGTCGA
GTAGGCGTGTACGGTGGGAGGCCTATATAAGCAGAGCTCGTTTAGTGAACCGTCAGATCGCCTGGAGACG
CCATCCACGCTGTTTTGACCTCCATAGAAGACACCGGGACCGATCCAGCCTCCGCGGCCCCGAATTCGAG
CTCCACCGCGGTGGCGGCCGCCGCCACCATGAGCAAGGGCGAGGAACTGTTCACTGGCGTGGTCCCAATT
CTCGTGGAACTGGATGGCGATGTGAATGGGCACAAATTTTCTGTCAGCGGAGAGGGTGAAGGTGATGCCA
CATACGGAAAGCTCACCCTGAAATTCATCTGCACCACTGGAAAGCTCCCTGTGCCATGGCCAACACTGGT
CACTACCTTCACCTATGGCGTGCAGTGCTTTTCCAGATACCCAGACCATATGAAGCAGCATGACTTTTTC
AAGAGCGCCATGCCCGAGGGCTATGTGCAGGAGAGAACCATCTTTTTCAAAGATGACGGGAACTACAAGA
CCCGCGCTGAAGTCAAGTTCGAAGGTGACACCCTGGTGAATAGAATCGAGCTGAAGGGCATTGACTTTAA
GGAGGATGGAAACATTCTCGGCCACAAGCTGGAATACAACTATAACTCCCACAATGTGTACATCATGGCC
GACAAGCAAAAGAATGGCATCAAGGTCAACTTCAAGATCAGACACAACATTGAGGATGGATCCGTGCAGC
TGGCCGACCATTATCAACAGAACACTCCAATCGGCGACGGCCCTGTGCTCCTCCCAGACAACCATTACCT
GTCCACCCAGTCTGCCCTGTCTAAAGATCCCAACGAAAAGAGAGACCACATGGTCCTGCTGGAGTTTGTG
ACCGCTGCTGGGATCACACATGGCATGGACGAGCTGTACAAGTGAGCGGCCGCTCTAGCGCGGCCTCGAC
GATATCTCTAGAGCTGAGAACTTCAGGGTGAGTTTGGGGACCCTTGATTGTTCTTTCTTTTTCGCTATTG
AAAAATTCATGTTATATGGAGGGGGCAAAGTTTTCAGGGTGTTGTTTAGAATGGGAAGATGTCCCTTGTA
TCACCATGGACCCTCATGATAATTTTGTTTCTTTCACTTTCTACTCTGTTGACAACCATTGTCTCCTCTT
ATTTTCTTTTCATTTTCTGTAACTTTTTTCGTTAAACTTTAGCTTGCATTTGTAACGAATTTTTAAATTC
ACTTTCGTTTATTTGTCAGATTGTAAGTACTTTCTCTAATCACTTTTTTTTCAAGGCAATCAGGGTAATT
ATATTGTACTTCAGCACAGTTTTAGAGAACAATTGTTATAATTAAATGATAAGGTAGAATATTTCTGCAT
ATAAATTCTGGCTGGCGTGGAAATATTCTTATTGGTAGAAACAACTACATCCTGGTAATCATCCTGCCTT
TCTCTTTATGGTTACAATGATATACACTGTTTGAGATGAGGATAAAATACTCTGAGTCCAAACCGGGCCC
CTCTGCTAACCATGTTCATGCCTTCTTCTTTTTCCTACAGCTCCTGGGCAACGTGCTGGTTGTTGTGCTG
TCTCATCATTTTGGCAAAGAATTCACTCCTCAGGTGCAGGCTGCCTATCAGAAGGTGGTGGCTGGTGTGG
CCAATGCCCTGGCTCACAAATACCACTGAGATCTTTTTCCCTCTGCCAAAAATTATGGGGACATCATGAA
GCCCCTTGAGCATCTGACTTCTGGGTAATAAAGGAAATTTATTTTCATTGCAATAGTGTGTGGGAATTTT
TTGTGTCTCTCACTCGGAAGGACATATGGGAGGGCAAATCATTTAAAACATCAGAATGAGTATTTGGTTT
AGAGTTTGGCAACATATGCCATATGCTGGCTGCCATGAACAAAGGTGGCTATAAAGAGGTCATCAGTATA
TGAAACAGCCCCCTGCTGTCCATTCCTTATTCCATAGAAAAGCCTTGACTTGAGGTTAGATTTTTTTTAT
ATTTTGTTTTGTGTTATTTTTTTCTTTAACATCCCTAAAATTTTCCTTACATGTTTTACTAGCCAGATTT
TTCCTCCTCTCCTGACTACTCCCAGTCATAGCTGTCCCTCTTCTCTTATGAACTCGACTGCATTAATGAA
TCGGCCAACGCGCGGGGAGAGGCGGTTTGCGTATTGGGCGCTCTTCCGCTTCCTCGCTCACTGACTCGCT
GCGCTCGGTCGTTCGGCTGCGGCGAGCGGTATCAGCTCACTCAAAGGCGGTAATACGGTTATCCACAGAA
TCAGGGGATAACGCAGGAAAGAACATGTGAGCAAAAGGCCAGCAAAAGGCCAGGAACCGTAAAAAGGCCG
CGTTGCTGGCGTTTTTCCATAGGCTCCGCCCCCCTGACGAGCATCACAAAAATCGACGCTCAAGTCAGAG
GTGGCGAAACCCGACAGGACTATAAAGATACCAGGCGTTTCCCCCTGGAAGCTCCCTCGTGCGCTCTCCT
GTTCCGACCCTGCCGCTTACCGGATACCTGTCCGCCTTTCTCCCTTCGGGAAGCGTGGCGCTTTCTCAAT
GCTCACGCTGTAGGTATCTCAGTTCGGTGTAGGTCGTTCGCTCCAAGCTGGGCTGTGTGCACGAACCCCC
CGTTCAGCCCGACCGCTGCGCCTTATCCGGTAACTATCGTCTTGAGTCCAACCCGGTAAGACACGACTTA
TCGCCACTGGCAGCAGCCACTGGTAACAGGATTAGCAGAGCGAGGTATGTAGGCGGTGCTACAGAGTTCT
TGAAGTGGTGGCCTAACTACGGCTACACTAGAAGGACAGTATTTGGTATCTGCGCTCTGCTGAAGCCAGT
TACCTTCGGAAAAAGAGTTGGTAGCTCTTGATCCGGCAAACAAACCACCGCTGGTAGCGGTGGTTTTTTT
GTTTGCAAGCAGCAGATTACGCGCAGAAAAAAAGGATCTCAAGAAGATCCTTTGATCTTTTCTACGGGGT
CTGACGCTCAGTGGAACGAAAACTCACGTTAAGGGATTTTGGTCATGAGATTATCAAAAAGGATCTTCAC
CTAGATCCTTTTAAATTAAAAATGAAGTTTTAAATCAATCTAAAGTATATATGAGTAAACTTGGTCTGAC
AGTTACCAATGCTTAATCAGTGAGGCACCTATCTCAGCGATCTGTCTATTTCGTTCATCCATAGTTGCCT
GACTCCCCGTCGTGTAGATAACTACGATACGGGAGGGCTTACCATCTGGCCCCAGTGCTGCAATGATACC
GCGAGACCCACGCTCACCGGCTCCAGATTTATCAGCAATAAACCAGCCAGCCGGAAGGGCCGAGCGCAGA
AGTGGTCCTGCAACTTTATCCGCCTCCATCCAGTCTATTAATTGTTGCCGGGAAGCTAGAGTAAGTAGTT
CGCCAGTTAATAGTTTGCGCAACGTTGTTGCCATTGCTACAGGCATCGTGGTGTCACGCTCGTCGTTTGG
TATGGCTTCATTCAGCTCCGGTTCCCAACGATCAAGGCGAGTTACATGATCCCCCATGTTGTGCAAAAAA
GCGGTTAGCTCCTTCGGTCCTCCGATCGTTGTCAGAAGTAAGTTGGCCGCAGTGTTATCACTCATGGTTA
TGGCAGCACTGCATAATTCTCTTACTGTCATGCCATCCGTAAGATGCTTTTCTGTGACTGGTGAGTACTC
AACCAAGTCATTCTGAGAATAGTGTATGCGGCGACCGAGTTGCTCTTGCCCGGCGTCAATACGGGATAAT
ACCGCGCCACATAGCAGAACTTTAAAAGTGCTCATCATTGGAAAACGTTCTTCGGGGCGAAAACTCTCAA
GGATCTTACCGCTGTTGAGATCCAGTTCGATGTAACCCACTCGTGCACCCAACTGATCTTCAGCATCTTT
TACTTTCACCAGCGTTTCTGGGTGAGCAAAAACAGGAAGGCAAAATGCCGCAAAAAAGGGAATAAGGGCG
ACACGGAAATGTTGAATACTCATACTCTTCCTTTTTCAATATTATTGAAGCATTTATCAGGGTTATTGTC
TCATGAGCGGATACATATTTGAATGTATTTAGAAAAATAAACAAATAGGGGTTCCGCGCACATTTCCCCG
AAAAGTGCCACCTGACGTCTAAGAAACCATTATTATCATGACATTAACCTATAAAAATAGGCGTATCACG
AGGCCCTTTCGTCTTCACTCGACGCTGGTCGAGCTGATACTTCCCGTCCGCCAGGGGACATGCCGGCGAT
GCTGAAGGTCGCGCGCATTCCCGATGAAGAGGCCGGTTACCGCCTGTTGACCTGGTGGGACGGGCAGGGC
GCCGCCCGAGTCTTGCCTCGGCGGCGGGCGCTCTGCTCATGGAGCGCGCGTCCGGGGACCTTGCACAGAT
AGCGTGGTCCGGCCAGACGACGAGGCTTGCAGGATCATAATCAGCCATACCACATTTGTAGAGGTTTTAC
TTGCTTTAAAAAACCTCCCACACCTCCCCCTGAACCTGAAACATAAAATGAATGCAATTGTTGTTGTTAA
CAACAACAATTGCATTCATTTTATGTTTCAGGTTCAGGGGGAGGTGTGGGAGGTTTTTTAAAGCAAGTAA
AACCTCTACAAATGTGGTATGGCTGATTATGATCCTCTAGAGTCGGTGGGCCTCGGGGGCGGGTGCGGGG
TCGGCGGGGCCGCCCGGGTCGGCTTCGGTCGGAGCCATGGGGTCGTGCGCTCCTTTCGGTCGGGCGCTGC
GGGTCGTGGGGCGGGCGTCAGGCACCGGGCTTGCGGGTCATGCACCAGGTGCGCGGTCCTTCGGGCACCT
CGACGTCGGCGGTGACGGTGAAGCCGAGCCGCTCGTAGAAGGGGAGGTTGCGGGGCGCGGAGGTCTCCAG
GAAGGCGGGCACCCCGGCGCGCTCGGCCGCCTCCACTCCGGGGAGCACGACGGCGCTGCCCAGACCCTTG
CCCTGGTGGTCGGGCGAGACGCCGACGGTGGCCAGGAACCACGCGGGCTCCTTGGGCCGGTGCGGCGCCA
GGAGGCCTTCCATCTGTTGCTGCGCGGCCAGCCGGGAACCGCTCAACTCGGCCATGCGCGGGCCGATCTC
GGCGAACACCGCCCCCGCTTCGACGCTCTCCGGCGTGGTCCAGACCGCCACCGCGGCGCCGTCGTCCGCG
ACCCACACCTTGCCGATGTCGAGCCCGACGCGCGTGAGGAAGAGTTCTTGCAGCTCGGTGACCCGCTCGA
TGTGGCGGTCCGGGTCGACGGTGTGGCGCGTGGCGGGGTAGTCGGCGAACGCGGCGGCGAGGGTGCGTAC
GGCCCGGGGGACGTCGTCGCGGGTGGCGAGGCGCACCGTGGGCTTGTACTCGGTCATGGAAGGTCGTCTC
CTTGTGAGGGGTCAGGGGCGTGGGTCAGGGGATGGTGGCGGCACCGGTCGTGGCGGCCGACCTGCAGGCA
TGCAAGCTTTTTGCAAAAGCCTAGGCCTCCAAAAAAGCCTCCTCACTACTTCTGGAATAGCTCAGAGGCC
GAGGCGGCCTCGGCCTCTGCATAAATAAAAAAAATTAGTCAGCCATGGGGCGGAGAATGGGCGGAACTGG
GCGGAGTTAGGGGCGGGATGGGCGGAGTTAGGGGCGGGACTATGGTTGCTGACTAATTGAGATGCATGCT
TTGCATACTTCTGCCTGCTGGGGAGCCTGGGGACTTTCCACACCTGGTTGCTGACTAATTGAGATGCATG
CTTTGCATACTTCTGCCTGCTGGGGAGCCTGGGGACTTTCCACACCCTAACTGACACACATTCCACAGCT
GGTTCTTTCCGCCTCAGAAGCCATAGAGCCCACCGCATCCCCAGCATGCCTGCTATTGTCTTCCCAATCC
TCCCCCTTGCTGTCCTGCCCCACCCCACCCCCCAGAATAGAATGACACCTACTCAGACAATGCGATGCAA
TTTCCTCATTTTATTAGGAAAGGACAGTGGGAGTGGCACCTTCCAGGGTCAAGGAAGGCACGGGGGAGGG
GCAAACAACAGATGGCTGGCAACTAGAAGGCACAGTCGAGGCTGATCAGCGGTTTAAACTTAAGCTTGGT
ACCGAGCTCGGATCCACTAGTCCAGTGTGGTGGAATTCTGCAGATATCCAGCACAGTGGCGGCCGC
