>Addgene plasmid #46038 | pMM290 | addgene partial sequence | sequence record 66675 | hWRN-F
GAACATGAACTCCAAATTTTGGAACAGCAGTCTCAGGAAGAATATCTTAGTGATATTGCTTATAAATCTA
CTGAGCATTTATCTCCCAATGATAATGAAAACGATACGTCCTATGTAATTGAGAGTGATGAAGATTTAGA
AATGGAGATGCTTAAGCATTTATCTCCCAATGATAATGAAAACGATACGTCCTATGTAATTGAGAGTGAT
GAAGATTTAGAAATGGAGATGCTTAAGTCTTTAGAAAACCTCAATAGTGGCACGGTAGAACCAACTCATT
CTAAATGCTTAAAAATGGAAAGA
[565 nt withheld, positions 304-868]
