>Addgene plasmid #46038 | pMM290 | addgene partial sequence | sequence record 67578 | Bglob-intron-R
AGCGAAAAAGAAAGAACAATCAAGGGTCCCCAAACTCACCCTGAAGTTCTCAGCTCTAGAGATATCGTCG
AGGCCGCGCTAGAGCGGCCGCTCACTTGTACAGCTCGTCCATGCCATGTGTGATCCCAGCAGCGGTCACA
AACTCCAGCAGGACCATGTGGTCTCTCTTTTCGTTGGGATCTTTAGACAGGGCAGACTGGGTGGACAGGT
AATGGTTGTCTGGGAGGAGCACAGGGCCGTCGCCGATTGGAGTGTTCTGTTGATAATGGTCGGCCAGCTG
CACGGATCCATCCTCAATGTTGTGTCTGATCTTGAAGTTGACCTTGATGCCATTCTTTTGCTTGTCGGCC
ATGATGTACACATTGTGGGAGTTATAGTTGTATTCCAGCTTGTGGCCGAGAATGTTTCCATCCTCCTTAA
AGTCAATGCCCTTCAGCTCGATTCTATTCACCAGGGTGTCACCTTCGAACTTGACTTCAGCGCGGGTCTT
GTAGTTCCCGTCATCTTTGAAAAAGATGGTTCTCTCCTGCACATAGCCCTCGGGCATGGCGCTCTTGAAA
AAGTCATGCTGCTTCATATGGTCTGGGTATCTGGAAAAGCACTGCACGCCATAGGTGAAGGTAGTGACCA
GTGTTGGCCATGGCACAGGGAGCTTTCCAGTGGTGCAGATGAATTTCAGGGTGAGCTTTCCGTATGTGGC
ATCACCTTCACCCTCTCCGCTGACAGAAAATTTGTGCCCATTCACATCGCCATCCAGTTCCACGAGAATT
GGGACCACGCCAGTGAACAGTTCCTCGCCCTTGCTCATGGTGGCGGCGGCCGCCACCGCGGTGGAGCTGA
CTAGAGGATCCCCGGGTACCGAGCTCGA
