>Addgene plasmid #46038 | pMM290 | addgene partial sequence | sequence record 67596 | TRE-R 5'-GGTACCGAGCTCGACTTTCA-3'
TGATAGGGAGTGGTAAACTCGACTTTCACTTTTCTCTATCACTGATAGGGAGTGGTAAACTCGACTTTCA
CTTTTCTCTATCACTGATAGGGAGTGGTAAACTCGACTTTCACTTTTCTCTATCACTGATAGGGAGTGGT
AAACTCGACTTTCACTTTTCTCTATCACTGATAGGGAGTGGTAAACTCGACTTTCACTTTTCTCTATCAC
TGATAGGGAGTGGTAAACTCGACTTTCACTTTTCTCTATCACTGATAGGGAGTGGTAAACTCGACCTATA
TAAGCAGAGCTCGTTTAGTG
