>Addgene plasmid #46038 | pMM290 | addgene partial sequence | sequence record 67597 | hWRN-R1 5'-atccctggggaaaaactgac-3'
ACAAGTAACATTTGCTCTCAGAAACACACAACTGAATTAGTGCAACTTTGCCAAGTTTCCCTCTGTTGTA
TAATGGTGGCCACTCCATGTCAAATCCCACCACATCCCCATCTGATAGACTCATGCTAATATCTTCTGAC
AGGAAAGAGCAATCACTAGCATCGTAACTATACACAATGGATCCAGTGAATTCTAAGAAGGGGAGGTCAT
CTTCAAAAACACTCTTCCGAACACATGCCTTTCTTTCTTCTACAGCACATCTTTTATTCTGCACATTCAT
CCATTCAGGACATTTTCGCTGCTGTGCAGTTGTTTCCAATTTTTTTTCACCCATGGTGAGGTCGCCCAAG
CTCTCCATTTCATTCAAGTCCTCTTCAGAAATGAGCTTTTGCTCCATTTCATTCAAGTCCTCTTCAGAAA
TGAGCTTTTGCTCCATTTCATTCAAGTCCTCTTCAGAAATGAGCTTTTGCTCCATTTCATTCAAGTCCTC
TTCAGAAATGAGCTTTTGCTCCATTTCATTCAAGTCCTCTTCAGAAATGAGCTTTTGCTCCATAGCTTTA
AATCGATTCCTGCAGGAATTCGGGGCCGCGGAGGCTGGA
